Addgene plasmid #54420: LI D-E mCherry + link c1
Depositing lab: Martin Parniske. Depositing organization: Ludwig-Maximilians-Universitaet Muenchen (LMU). Publication: A modular plasmid assembly kit for multigene expression, gene silencing and silencing rescue in plants. Binder A, Lambert J, Morbitzer R, Popp C, Ott T, Lahaye T, Parniske M. PLoS One. 2014 Feb 13;9(2):e88218. doi: 10.1371/journal.pone.0088218. eCollection 2014. PubMed 24551083.
Backbone
  Vector backbone: pUC57(Gent)
  Backbone manufacturer: Parniske lab
  Vector type: cloning vector
Growth in bacteria
  Bacterial resistance: Gentamicin, 10 μg/mL
  Growth temperature: 37°C
  Growth strain: DH5alpha
  Copy number: High Copy
Gene/Insert
  Gene/Insert name: 16 aa GS linker + mCherry
  Species: Synthetic
  Cloning method: Unknown
  Sequencing primers: 5′ M13-F20; 3′ M13Rev
Terms and licenses: Academic/Nonprofit Terms; Industry Terms: Not Available to Industry
How to cite: LI D-E mCherry + link c1 was a gift from Martin Parniske (Addgene plasmid # 54420 ; http://n2t.net/addgene:54420 ; RRID:Addgene_54420)
