[The description below was written by a language model from this plasmid's Addgene catalogue record and pLannotate feature annotations shown in this document.]
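Description:
LI D-E mCherry + link c1 is a small (about 3.2 kb) bacterial cloning vector that carries a single building block from a modular plasmid assembly kit designed for multigene expression, gene silencing and silencing rescue in plants. It is built on pUC57(Gent), a pUC57 derivative in which selection is by gentamicin. The feature table shows the aacC1 aminoglycoside acetyltransferase gene from Pseudomonas aeruginosa, with a class 1 integron Pc promoter annotated just upstream of it across the plasmid's circular junction, positioned to drive its expression. Replication in E. coli depends on a high-copy ColE1/pUC-type origin. Short remnants of rop, bom and lacI are also annotated, but these are backbone leftovers rather than functional parts.

The insert is a synthetic module consisting of a 16-amino-acid glycine-serine linker followed by mCherry, the monomeric red fluorescent protein derived from DsRed. The mCherry coding sequence sits within the pUC cloning region, between a lacZα fragment on one side and the lac promoter, lac operator and CAP binding site on the other. It is flanked by the M13 forward and reverse primer sites used for sequence verification. No plant promoter or terminator is annotated, so the plasmid acts as a part donor and not as an expression construct. The flexible linker preceding the fluorophore suggests use as a C-terminal fusion tag that is spaced away from the protein of interest. The "LI" and "D-E" in the name probably indicate the assembly level and the module's position in the kit's scheme. However, the record does not define these terms, and it does not state the cloning method or the restriction sites used for assembly.
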