Features (pLannotate 1.2.2; 11 found; start..end, strand, type, name):
    146..676     +  CDS            aacC1: AACC1_PSEAI - Experimental evidence at protein level: Swiss-Prot protein existence level 1. Responsible for gentamicin resistance and has a limited substrate range. From Pseudomonas aeruginosa.
    793..828     +  CDS            rop (fragment): Rop protein, which maintains plasmids at low copy number; rop
    930..1029    +  misc_feature   bom (fragment): basis of mobility region from pBR322
   1035..1192    -  CDS            lacZα (fragment): LacZα fragment of β-galactosidase; lacZ fragment
   1317..2023    +  CDS            mCherry (fragment): monomeric derivative of DsRed fluorescent protein (Shaner et al., 2004) mammalian codon-optimized
   2091..2107    -  protein_bind   lac operator: The lac repressor binds to the lac operator to inhibit transcription in E. coli. This inhibition can be relieved by adding lactose or isopropyl-β-D-thiogalactopyranoside (IPTG). lac repressor encoded by lacI
   2115..2145    -  promoter       lac promoter: promoter for the E. coli lac operon
   2160..2181    -  protein_bind   CAP binding site: CAP binding activates transcription in the presence of cAMP. E. coli catabolite activator protein
   2194..2286    -  CDS            lacI (fragment): lac repressor; lacI; The lac repressor binds to the lac operator to inhibit transcription in E. coli. This inhibition can be relieved by adding lactose or isopropyl-β-D-thiogalactopyranoside (IPTG).
   2469..3057    -  rep_origin     ori: high-copy-number ColE1/pMB1/pBR322/pUC origin of replication
   3172..3200    +  promoter       Pc promoter: intI1 (promoter lies within the coding sequence); class 1 integron promoter
>Addgene plasmid #54420 | LI D-E mCherry + link c1 | depositor full sequence | sequence record 84640 | Full Sequence
TTGACCGAACGCAGCGGTGGTAACGGCGCAGTGGCGGTTTTCATGGCTTGTTATGACTGTTTTTTTGTAC
AGTCTATGCCTCGGGCATCCAAGCAGCAAGCGCGTTACGCCGTGGGTCGATGTTTGATGTTATGGAGCAG
CAACGATGTTACGCAGCAGCAACGATGTTACGCAGCAGGGCAGTCGCCCTAAAACAAAGTTAGGTGGCTC
AAGTATGGGCATCATTCGCACATGTAGGCTCGGCCCTGACCAAGTCAAATCCATGCGGGCTGCTCTTGAT
CTTTTCGGTCGTGAGTTCGGCGACGTAGCCACCTACTCCCAACATCAGCCGGACTCCGATTACCTCGGGA
ACTTGCTCCGTAGTAAGACATTCATCGCGCTTGCTGCCTTCGACCAAGAAGCGGTTGTTGGCGCTCTCGC
GGCTTACGTTCTGCCCAGGTTTGAGCAGCCGCGTAGTGAGATCTATATCTATGATCTCGCAGTCTCCGGC
GAGCACCGGAGGCAGGGCATTGCCACCGCGCTCATCAATCTCCTCAAGCATGAGGCCAACGCGCTTGGTG
CTTATGTGATCTACGTGCAAGCAGATTACGGTGACGATCCCGCAGTGGCTCTCTATACAAAGTTGGGCAT
ACGGGAAGAAGTGATGCACTTTGATATCGACCCAAGTACCGCCACCTAACAATTCGTTCAAGCCGAGATC
GGCTTCCCGGCCGCGGAGTTGTTCGGTAAATTGTCACAACGCCGCTCATGACATTAACCTATAAAAATAG
GCGTATCACGAGGCCCTTTTGTCTCGCGCGTTTCGGTGATGACGGTGAAAACCTCTGACACATGCAGCTC
CCGGAGAAGGTCACAGCTTGTCTGTAAGCGGATGCCGGGAGCAGACAAGCCCGTCAGGGCGCGTCAGCGG
GTGTTGGCGGGTGTCGGGGCTGGCTTAACTATGCGGCATCAGAGCAGATTGTACTGAGAGTGCACCATAT
GCGGTGTGAAATACCGCACAGATGCGTAAGGAGAAAATACCGCATCAGGCGCCATTCGCCATTCAGGCTG
CGCAACTGTTGGGAAGGGCGATCGGTGCGGGCCTCTTCGCTATTACGCCAGCTGGCGAAAGGGGGATGTG
CTGCAAGGCGATTAAGTTGGGTAACGCCAGGGTTTTCCCAGTCACGACGTTGTAAAACGACGGCCAGTGA
ATTCGAGCTCGGTACCTCGCGAATGCATCTAGATATCGGATCCCGGGCCCGTCGACTGCAGAGGTACGGG
TCTCAAAGGGAGGTGGAGGAGGTTCTGGAGGCGGTGGAAGTGGTGGCGGAGGTAGCGTGAGCAAGGGCGA
GGAGGATAACATGGCCATCATCAAGGAGTTCATGCGCTTCAAGGTGCACATGGAGGGCTCCGTGAACGGC
CACGAGTTCGAGATCGAGGGCGAGGGCGAGGGCCGCCCCTACGAGGGCACCCAGACCGCCAAGCTGAAGG
TGACCAAGGGTGGCCCCCTGCCCTTCGCCTGGGACATCCTGTCCCCTCAGTTCATGTACGGCTCCAAGGC
CTACGTGAAGCACCCCGCCGACATCCCCGACTACTTGAAGCTGTCCTTCCCCGAGGGCTTCAAGTGGGAG
CGCGTGATGAACTTCGAGGACGGCGGCGTGGTGACCGTGACCCAGGACTCCTCCCTGCAGGACGGCGAGT
TCATCTACAAGGTGAAGCTGCGCGGCACCAACTTCCCCTCCGACGGCCCCGTAATGCAGAAGAAAACCAT
GGGCTGGGAGGCCTCCTCCGAGCGGATGTACCCCGAGGACGGCGCCCTGAAGGGCGAGATCAAGCAGAGG
CTGAAGCTGAAGGACGGCGGCCACTACGACGCTGAGGTCAAGACCACCTACAAGGCCAAGAAGCCCGTGC
AGCTGCCCGGCGCCTACAACGTCAACATCAAGTTGGACATCACCTCCCACAACGAGGACTACACCATCGT
GGAACAGTACGAACGCGCCGAGGGCCGCCACTCCACCGGCGGCATGGACGAGCTGTACAAGTAAAATCTG
AGACCTCTGCCTGCATGCAAGCTTGGCGTAATCATGGTCATAGCTGTTTCCTGTGTGAAATTGTTATCCG
CTCACAATTCCACACAACATACGAGCCGGAAGCATAAAGTGTAAAGCCTGGGGTGCCTAATGAGTGAGCT
AACTCACATTAATTGCGTTGCGCTCACTGCCCGCTTTCCAGTCGGGAAACCTGTCGTGCCAGCTGCATTA
ATGAATCGGCCAACGCGCGGGGAGAGGCGGTTTGCGTATTGGGCGCTCTTCCGCTTCCTCGCTCACTGAC
TCGCTGCGCTCGGTCGTTCGGCTGCGGCGAGCGGTATCAGCTCACTCAAAGGCGGTAATACGGTTATCCA
CAGAATCAGGGGATAACGCAGGAAAGAACATGTGAGCAAAAGGCCAGCAAAAGGCCAGGAACCGTAAAAA
GGCCGCGTTGCTGGCGTTTTTCCATAGGCTCCGCCCCCCTGACGAGCATCACAAAAATCGACGCTCAAGT
CAGAGGTGGCGAAACCCGACAGGACTATAAAGATACCAGGCGTTTCCCCCTGGAAGCTCCCTCGTGCGCT
CTCCTGTTCCGACCCTGCCGCTTACCGGATACCTGTCCGCCTTTCTCCCTTCGGGAAGCGTGGCGCTTTC
TCATAGCTCACGCTGTAGGTATCTCAGTTCGGTGTAGGTCGTTCGCTCCAAGCTGGGCTGTGTGCACGAA
CCCCCCGTTCAGCCCGACCGCTGCGCCTTATCCGGTAACTATCGTCTTGAGTCCAACCCGGTAAGACACG
ACTTATCGCCACTGGCAGCAGCCACTGGTAACAGGATTAGCAGAGCGAGGTATGTAGGCGGTGCTACAGA
GTTCTTGAAGTGGTGGCCTAACTACGGCTACACTAGAAGAACAGTATTTGGTATCTGCGCTCTGCTGAAG
CCAGTTACCTTCGGAAAAAGAGTTGGTAGCTCTTGATCCGGCAAACAAACCACCGCTGGTAGCGGTGGTT
TTTTTGTTTGCAAGCAGCAGATTACGCGCAGAAAAAAAGGATCTCAAGAAGATCCTTTGATCTTTTCTAC
GGGGTCTGACGCTCAGTGGAACGAAAACTCACGTTAAGGGATTTTGGTCATGAGGCGCACACCGTGGAAA
CGGATGAAGGCACGAACCCAGTTGACATAAGCCTGTTCGGTTCGTAAACTGTAATGCAAGTAGCGTATGC
GCTCACGCAACTGGTCCAGAACC
