>Addgene plasmid #54420 | LI D-E mCherry + link c1 | addgene partial sequence | sequence record 87651 | M13pUC-Fwd 5'-CCCAGTCACGACGTTGTAAAACG-3'
AGCTCGGTACCTCGCGAATGCATCTAGATATCGGATCCCGGGCCCGTCGACTGCAGAGGTACGGGTCTCA
AAGGGAGGTGGAGGAGGTTCTGGAGGCGGTGGAAGTGGTGGCGGAGGTAGCGTGAGCAAGGGCGAGGAGG
ATAACATGGCCATCATCAAGGAGTTCATGCGCTTCAAGGTGCACATGGAGGGCTCCGTGAACGGCCACGA
GTTCGAGATCGAGGGCGAGGGCGAGGGCCGCCCCTACGAGGGCACCCAGACCGCCAAGCTGAAGGTGACC
AAGGGTGGCCCCCTGCCCTTCGCCTGGGACATCCTGTCCCCTCAGTTCATGTACGGCTCCAAGGCCTACG
TGAAGCACCCCGCCGACATCCCCGACTACTTGAAGCTGTCCTTCCCCGAGGGCTTCAAGTGGGAGCGCGT
GATGAACTTCGAGGACGGCGGCGTGGTGACCGTGACCCAGGACTCCTCCCTGCAGGACGGCGAGTTCATC
TACAAGGTGAAGCTGCGCGGCACCAACTTCCCCTCCGACGGCCCCGTAATGCAGAAGAAAACCATGGGCT
GGGAGGCCTCCTCCGAGCGGATGTACCCCGAGGACGGCGCCCTGAAGGGCGAGATCAAGCAGAGGCTGAA
GCTGAAGGACGGCGGCCACTACGACGCTGAGGTCAAGACCACCTACAAGGCCAAGAAGCCCGTGCAGCTG
CCCGGCGCCTACAACGTCAACATCAAGTTGGACATCACCTCCCACAACGAGGACTACACCATCGTGGAAC
AGTACGAACGCGCCGAGGGCCGCCACTCCACCGGCGGCATGGACGAGCTGTACAAGTAAAATCTGAGACC
TCTGCCTGCATGCAAGCTTGGCGTAATCATGGTCATAGCTGTTTCCTGTGTGAAATTGTTATCCGCTCAC
AATTCCACACAACATACGAGCCGGAAGCATAAAGTGTAAAGCCTGGGGTGCCTAATGAGTGAGCTAACTC
ACATTAATTGCGTTGCGCTCACTGCCCGCTTTCCAGTCGGGAAACCTGTCGTGCCAGCTGCATTAATGAA
TCGGCCAACGCGCGGGGA
