>Addgene plasmid #54420 | LI D-E mCherry + link c1 | addgene partial sequence | sequence record 87652 | M13pUC-Rev 5'-AGCGGATAACAATTTCACACAGG-3'
AGCTTGCATGCAGGCAGAGGTCTCAGATTTTACTTGTACAGCTCGTCCATGCCGCCGGTGGAGTGGCGGC
CCTCGGCGCGTTCGTACTGTTCCACGATGGTGTAGTCCTCGTTGTGGGAGGTGATGTCCAACTTGATGTT
GACGTTGTAGGCGCCGGGCAGCTGCACGGGCTTCTTGGCCTTGTAGGTGGTCTTGACCTCAGCGTCGTAG
TGGCCGCCGTCCTTCAGCTTCAGCCTCTGCTTGATCTCGCCCTTCAGGGCGCCGTCCTCGGGGTACATCC
GCTCGGAGGAGGCCTCCCAGCCCATGGTTTTCTTCTGCATTACGGGGCCGTCGGAGGGGAAGTTGGTGCC
GCGCAGCTTCACCTTGTAGATGAACTCGCCGTCCTGCAGGGAGGAGTCCTGGGTCACGGTCACCACGCCG
CCGTCCTCGAAGTTCATCACGCGCTCCCACTTGAAGCCCTCGGGGAAGGACAGCTTCAAGTAGTCGGGGA
TGTCGGCGGGGTGCTTCACGTAGGCCTTGGAGCCGTACATGAACTGAGGGGACAGGATGTCCCAGGCGAA
GGGCAGGGGGCCACCCTTGGTCACCTTCAGCTTGGCGGTCTGGGTGCCCTCGTAGGGGCGGCCCTCGCCC
TCGCCCTCGATCTCGAACTCGTGGCCGTTCACGGAGCCCTCCATGTGCACCTTGAAGCGCATGAACTCCT
TGATGATGGCCATGTTATCCTCCTCGCCCTTGCTCACGCTACCTCCGCCACCACTTCCACCGCCTCCAGA
ACCTCCTCCACCTCCCTTTGAGACCCGTACCTCTGCAGTCGACGGGCCCGGGATCCGATATCTAGATGCA
TTCGCGAGGTACCGAGCTCGAATTCACTGGCCGTCGTTTTACAACGTCGTGACTGGGAAAACCCTGGCGT
TACCCAACTTAATCGCCTTGCAGCACATCCCCCTTTCGCCAGCTGGCGTAATAGCGAAGAGGCCCGCACC
GATCGCCCTTCC
